>Addgene plasmid #137036 | pHtrA-TEV-His12 | addgene full sequence | sequence record 275699 | Addgene NGS Result
GATCTCGATCCCGCGAAATTAATACGACTCACTATAGGGAGACCACAACGGTTTCCCTCTAGAAATAATT
TTGTTTAACTTTAAGAAGGAGATATACATATGGAAAAGAAATTCTTTAGCGGTTTTCTGCTGAGCTTCCT
GGCGCTGAGCATTGGTTTCTTTATCGGCATGCACTATCTGGCGAGCAACCGTAGCAACATCGTGTTTGCG
GAGGAAAAAGATAACACCGTTCGTGCGCTGCAAGACAGCTTCCGTGAGGTGAGCAAGAAAATTCTGCCGA
GCAGCGTTGAAGTGCACGCGACCGGTGTTATTAAGCAGAGCTTTCCGATCCCGTTCTTTTTCTTTGATAT
GCCGGAGTTCGACAGCGAACGTAAAAGCAACTGGGCGGGTAGCGGCGTTATCATTGGCCGTGACAGCCAG
AAGAAAAGCCTGTTTTACGTGGTTACCAACAGCCACGTGGTTGATAAGGCGACCGAGCTGGAAGTGGTTA
GCTATGACAAGAAAAAGCACAAAGCGAAGCTGATCGGTAAAGATGAGAAAAAGGACATTGCGCTGATCAG
CTTCGAAAGCGACGATGCGACCATTAAGGTGGCGGATCTGGGCGACAGCGATAAACTGGAGATCGGTGAC
TGGGTGATGGCGGTTGGCAGCCCGTTCCAATTTAGCTTCACCGTGACCGCGGGTATCGTTAGCGGTCTGC
AGCGTAGCGCGAACCCGAACCTGCAGAGCCGTAACCTGTTCATTCAAACCGATGCGGCGATCAACCGTGG
TAACAGCGGCGGTCCGCTGGTGAACATCAAGGGTGAGGTTATCGGCATTAACGCGTGGATTGCGAGCAAC
AGCGGCGGTAACATCGGTCTGGGCTTTGCGATTCCGGTGAACAACATCAAAAGCACCGTTGACTTCTTTC
TGAAGGGTAAAAAGATTGAAAGCGCGTGGCTGGGCATCAGCTTCTACCCGCTGAAAACCCGTGATAGCGA
GGTGCTGAAGAGCCTGGGTGTGGAAAGCAACGACGTTAGCGCGGCGATCATTGCGAGCCTGTATCCGGGC
AGCCCGGCGGTTAAGAGCGGTCTGCGTGCGGGCGACATCATTATGAAAGTGAACGGTGTTAGCATGAGCG
TGTTTCAAGATGTTACCAGCTATATTAGCGACTTCTACGCGGGCGAGAAGGTTAACGTGGAAATCCTGCG
TGGCAACGTGAAAAAGAACATCGAGATTGTGCTGGCGGTTCGTCCGAAAGATAAGGAGCTGAGCAGCAGC
AAGATGCTGCCGGGTTTTGTGGTTTACCCGCTGGTTGAGGACATCAAAGCGCAGCTGAACCTGCGTAACT
GGATTAAGGGTGTGGTTGTGGATTACATCGACAAAAACCTGGCGAGCAACATTAAAATGAAGAGCGGCGA
CGTGATCCTGAGCGTTAACAGCAAAAGCGTGAGCAACCTGCGTGAGTTCTATGATGCGCTGGAAGTTGGT
AAAAACACCTACAAGATCCTGCGTGGCAACGACAGCTTTAAGATTACCTTCGAAAATCTTTATTTTCAAG
GTCACCATCATCACCACCATCACCATCATCACCACCATTAATAAAAGGGCGAATTCCAGCACACTGGCGG
CCGTTACTAGTGGATCCGGCTGCTAACAAAGCCCGAAAGGAAGCTGAGTTGGCTGCTGCCACCGCTGAGC
AATAACTAGCATAACCCCTTGGGGCCTCTAAACGGGTCTTGAGGGGTTTTTTGCTGAAAGGAGGAACTAT
ATCCGGATCTGGCGTAATAGCGAAGAGGCCCGCACCGATCGCCCTTCCCAACAGTTGCGCAGCCTGAATG
GCGAATGGG
[124 nt withheld, positions 1830-1953]
C
[91 nt withheld, positions 1955-2045]
A
[49 nt withheld, positions 2047-2095]
CCTTTGACGTTGGAGTCCACGTTCTTT
[37 nt withheld, positions 2123-2159]
ACCCTATCTCGGTCTATTCTTTTGATTTATAAGGGATTTTGCCGATTTCGGCCTATTGGTTAAAAAATGA
GCTGATTTAACAAAAATTTAACGCGAATTTTAACAAAATATTAACGCTTACAATTTAGGTGGCACTTTTC
GGGGAAATGTGCGCGGAACCCCTATTTGTTTATTTTTCTAAATACATTCAAATATGTATCCGCTCATGAG
ACAATAACCCTGATAAATGCTTCAATAATATTGAAAAAGGAAGAGTATGAGTATTCAACATTTCCGTGTC
GCCCTTATTCCCTTTTTTGCGGCATTTTGCCTTCCTGTTTTTGCTCACCCAGAAACGCTGGTGAAAGTAA
AAGATGCTGAAGATCAGTTGGGTGCACGAGTGGGTTACATCGAACTGGATCTCAACAGCGGTAAGATCCT
TGAGAGTTTTCGCCCCGAAGAACGTTTTCCAATGATGAGCACTTTTAAAGTTCTGCTATGTGGCGCGGTA
TTATCCCGTATTGACGCCGGGCAAGAGCAACTCGGTCGCCGCATACACTATTCTCAGAATGACTTGGTTG
AGTACTCACCAGTCACAGAAAAGCATCTTACGGATGGCATGACAGTAAGAGAATTATGCAGTGCTGCCAT
AACCATGAGTGATAACACTGCGGCCAACTTACTTCTGACAACGATCGGAGGACCGAAGGAGCTAACCGCT
TTTTTGCACAACATGGGGGATCATGTAACTCGCCTTGATCGTTGGGAACCGGAGCTGAATGAAGCCATAC
CAAACGACGAGCGTGACACCACGATGCCTGTAGCAATGGCAACAACGTTGCGCAAACTATTAACTGGCGA
ACTACTTACTCTAGCTTCCCGGCAACAATTAATAGACTGGATGGAGGCGGATAAAGTTGCAGGACCACTT
CTGCGCTCGGCCCTTCCGGCTGGCTGGTTTATTGCTGATAAATCTGGAGCCGGTGAGCGTGGGTCTCGCG
GTATCATTGCAGCACTGGGGCCAGATGGTAAGCCCTCCCGTATCGTAGTTATCTACACGACGGGGAGTCA
GGCAACTATGGATGAACGAAATAGACAGATCGCTGAGATAGGTGCCTCACTGATTAAGCATTGGTAACTG
TCAGACCAAGTTTACTCATATATACTTTAGATTGATTTAAAACTTCATTTTTAATTTAAAAGGATCTAGG
TGAAGATCCTTTTTGATAATCTCATGACCAAAATCCCTTAACGTGAGTTTTCGTTCCACTGAGCGTCAGA
CCCCGTAGAAAAGATCAAAGGATCTTCTTGAGATCCTTTTTTTCTGCGCGTAATCTGCTGCTTGCAAACA
AAAAAACCACCGCTACCAGCGGTGGTTTGTTTGCCGGATCAAGAGCTACCAACTCTTTTTCCGAAGGTAA
CTGGCTTCAGCAGAGCGCAGATACCAAATACTGTTCTTCTAGTGTAGCCGTAGTTAGGCCACCACTTCAA
GAACTCTGTAGCACCGCCTACATACCTCGCTCTGCTAATCCTGTTACCAGTGGCTGCTGCCAGTGGCGAT
AAGTCGTGTCTTACCGGGTTGGACTCAAGACGATAGTTACCGGATAAGGCGCAGCGGTCGGGCTGAACGG
GGGGTTCGTGCACACAGCCCAGCTTGGAGCGAACGACCTACACCGAACTGAGATACCTACAGCGTGAGCT
ATGAGAAAGCGCCACGCTTCCCGAAGGGAGAAAGGCGGACAGGTATCCGGTAAGCGGCAGGGTCGGAACA
GGAGAGCGCACGAGGGAGCTTCCAGGGGGAAACGCCTGGTATCTTTATAGTCCTGTCGGGTTTCGCCACC
TCTGACTTGAGCGTCGATTTTTGTGATGCTCGTCAGGGGGGCGGAGCCTATGGAAAAACGCCAGCAACGC
GGCCTTTTTACGGTTCCTGGCCTTTTGCTGGCCTTTTGCTCACATGTTCTTTCCTGCGTTATCCCCTGAT
TCTGTGGATAACCGTATTACCGCCTTTGAGTGAGCTGATACCGCTCGCCGCAGCCGAACGACCGAGCGCA
GCGAGTCAGTGAGCGAGGAAGCGGAAGAGCGCCCAATACGCAAACCGCCTCTCCCCGCGCGTTGGCCGAT
TCATTAATGCAG
Features (pLannotate 1.2.2; 10 found; start..end, strand, type, name):
     20..38      +  promoter       T7 promoter: promoter for bacteriophage T7 RNA polymerase
     70..92      +  RBS            RBS: efficient ribosome binding site from bacteriophage T7 gene 10 (Olins and Rangwala, 1989)
   1629..1678    +  CDS            SET1 (fragment): solubility-enhancement tag derived from T7 phage gene 10B
   1686..1733    +  terminator     T7 terminator: transcription terminator for bacteriophage T7 RNA polymerase
   1759..1825    +  CDS            lacZα (fragment): LacZα fragment of β-galactosidase; lacZ fragment
   1830..2258    +  rep_origin     f1 ori (sequence partly withheld): f1 bacteriophage origin of replication; arrow indicates direction of (+) strand synthesis
   2311..2415    +  promoter       AmpR promoter: bla
   2416..3276    +  CDS            AmpR: β-lactamase; bla; confers resistance to ampicillin, carbenicillin, and related antibiotics
   3447..4035    +  rep_origin     ori: high-copy-number ColE1/pMB1/pBR322/pUC origin of replication
   4218..4271    +  CDS            lacI (fragment): lac repressor; lacI; The lac repressor binds to the lac operator to inhibit transcription in E. coli. This inhibition can be relieved by adding lactose or isopropyl-β-D-thiogalactopyranoside (IPTG).
