[The description below was written by a language model from this plasmid's Addgene catalogue record and pLannotate feature annotations shown in this document.]
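Description:
pHtrA-TEV-His12 is a 4,271-nt bacterial expression plasmid built on the pRSET-TEV-12His backbone for producing the Borrelia burgdorferi B31 protein HtrA (BbHtrA, locus BB_0104) in Escherichia coli. It replicates from a high-copy ColE1/pUC-type origin and is selected with ampicillin through a β-lactamase gene driven by its own promoter. An f1 phage origin is also present, which in principle allows single-stranded DNA production.

The expression cassette begins with a T7 promoter followed by the strong ribosome binding site from phage T7 gene 10, and it ends at a T7 terminator, so transcription depends on a host that supplies T7 RNA polymerase. The HtrA coding sequence itself is not annotated in the feature table, but it presumably occupies the unannotated interval between the RBS and the terminator. According to the record, the insert encodes the wild-type, full-length protein, including its native N-terminal membrane-targeting signal peptide. The gene was codon-optimized for E. coli and so differs at the DNA level from the Borrelia sequence, and it was introduced by ligation-independent cloning. A backbone-encoded His12 tag is fused to the C terminus through a TEV protease recognition site, allowing metal-affinity purification and later tag removal. The short matches annotated as SET1, lacZα and lacI are only fragments, most likely backbone remnants or incidental similarities rather than functional elements; no intact lac repressor gene or lac operator is annotated.

The plasmid comes from work on membrane-directed expression of Lyme disease virulence factors in E. coli, and it is suited to overexpressing and purifying signal-peptide-containing HtrA.
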