Addgene plasmid #137036: pHtrA-TEV-His12
Purpose: expression clone from T7 promoter for full-length (signal peptide containing) B. burgdorferi HtrA with C-terminal TEV-protease-cleavable His12
Depositing lab: Debra Hansen. Depositing organization: Arizona State University. Publication: Membrane directed expression in Escherichia coli of BBA57 and other virulence factors from the Lyme disease agent Borrelia burgdorferi. Robertson KE, Truong CD, Craciunescu FM, Chiu PL, Fromme P, Hansen DT. Sci Rep. 2019 Nov 26;9(1):17606. doi: 10.1038/s41598-019-53830-x. PubMed 31772280.
Backbone
  Vector backbone: pRSET-TEV-12His
  Vector type: Bacterial Expression
Growth in bacteria
  Bacterial resistance: Ampicillin, 100 μg/mL
  Growth temperature: 37°C
  Growth strain: DH5alpha
  Copy number: High Copy
Gene/Insert
  Gene/Insert name: AAC66500.2 (alt name: HtrA BbHtrA BB0104)
  Species: Borrelia burgdorferi B31
  Mutation: wild type, full-length protein, contains signal peptide
  Entrez Gene: BB_0104 (a.k.a. BB_0104)
  Promoter: T7
  Tag / fusion protein: His12 (TEV protease cleavable) (C terminal on backbone)
  Cloning method: Ligation Independent Cloning
  Sequencing primers: 5′ TAATACGACTCACTATAGGG; 3′ GCTAGTTATTGCTCAGCGG
Terms and licenses: Academic/Nonprofit Terms; Industry Terms: Not Available to Industry
Depositor comments: This plasmid uses the T7 promoter to express in E. coli the full-length, wild-type protein containing a C-terminal TEV-protease-cleavable His12-tag. The protein sequence includes its N-terminal membrane-targeting signal peptide sequence. The gene encoding the protein does not have the same DNA sequence as B. burgdorferi because the gene has been optimized for expression in E. coli.
How to cite: pHtrA-TEV-His12 was a gift from Debra Hansen (Addgene plasmid # 137036 ; http://n2t.net/addgene:137036 ; RRID:Addgene_137036)
